Addgene plasmid #49008: 800 pME-Bozozok
Purpose: full length coding sequence for zebrafish bozozok gene in gateway middle entry vector
Depositing lab: Nathan Lawson. Depositing organization: University of Massachusetts, Worcester. Publication: Post-transcriptional mechanisms contribute to Etv2 repression during vascular development. Moore JC, Sheppard S, Shestopalov IA, Chen JK, Lawson N. Dev Biol. 2013 Sep 11. pii: S0012-1606(13)00470-3. doi: 10.1016/j.ydbio.2013.08.028. PubMed 24036310.
Backbone
  Vector backbone: pdonr221
  Backbone manufacturer: invitrogen
  Backbone size w/o insert (bp): 2547
  Total vector size (bp): 3127
  Vector type: gateway middle entry
Growth in bacteria
  Bacterial resistance: Kanamycin, 50 μg/mL
  Growth temperature: 37°C
  Growth strain: Top10
  Copy number: Unknown
Gene/Insert
  Gene/Insert name: dharma (alt name: dharma)
  Insert size (bp): 580
  Entrez Gene: dharma (a.k.a. boz, dha, nwk)
  Cloning method: Gateway Cloning
  Sequencing primers: 5′ m13F; 3′ m13R
Terms and licenses: Academic/Nonprofit Terms; Industry Terms: Not Available to Industry
How to cite: 800 pME-Bozozok was a gift from Nathan Lawson (Addgene plasmid # 49008 ; http://n2t.net/addgene:49008 ; RRID:Addgene_49008)
