[The description below was written by a language model from this plasmid's Addgene catalogue record and pLannotate feature annotations shown in this document.]
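Description:
800 pME-Bozozok is a Gateway middle entry clone built on the Invitrogen pDONR221 backbone, carrying the full-length coding sequence of the zebrafish bozozok gene, also known as dharma (aliases boz, dha, nwk). The plasmid totals 3,127 bp, with an insert of about 580 bp. It is propagated in E. coli through a high-copy ColE1/pUC-type origin and selected with kanamycin via the aph(3')-Ia (KanR) gene. The record lists the copy number as unknown, although the annotated origin is of the high-copy class.

The insert sits between attL1 and attL2, the recombination sites produced when a PCR product or attB-flanked fragment is moved into a donor vector. These sites allow the coding sequence to be transferred by an LR Clonase reaction into attR-containing destination vectors, typically in multisite assemblies where a 5′ entry clone provides the promoter and a 3′ entry clone provides a tag or polyadenylation signal. As an entry clone, it contains no eukaryotic promoter of its own. A T7 promoter lies just outside attL2, oriented toward the insert on the reverse strand, and the rrnB T1 and T2 terminators upstream of attL1 insulate the cassette from read-through transcription. The short lacI and lacZα fragments are backbone remnants. Within the insert, the automated annotation flags a segment as a fragment of human RHOXF1. This most likely reflects homeodomain similarity, since dharma encodes a homeobox protein, and does not indicate human sequence. M13 forward and reverse primer sites flank the cassette for sequencing. The record supports its use as a source of the bozozok open reading frame for building zebrafish expression constructs.
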