Features (pLannotate 1.2.2; 10 found; start..end, strand, type, name):
    121..213     +  CDS            lacI (fragment): lac repressor; lacI; The lac repressor binds to the lac operator to inhibit transcription in E. coli. This inhibition can be relieved by adding lactose or isopropyl-β-D-thiogalactopyranoside (IPTG).
    268..295     -  terminator     rrnB T2 terminator: transcription terminator T2 from the E. coli rrnB gene
    427..470     +  terminator     rrnB T1 terminator: Escherichia coli rrnB; transcription terminator T1 from the E. coli rrnB gene
    517..553     -  CDS            lacZα (fragment): LacZα fragment of β-galactosidase; lacZ fragment
    569..668     +  protein_bind   attL1: mutant version of attL; recombination site for the Gateway® LR reaction LR Clonase™
   1010..1192    +  CDS            RHOXF1 (fragment): RHXF1_HUMAN - Also known as OTEX, PEPP1. Experimental evidence at protein level: Swiss-Prot protein existence level 1. Transcription factor maybe involved in reproductive processes. Modulates expression of target genes encoding proteins involved in processes relevant to spermatogenesis. From Homo sapiens (Human).
   1254..1353    -  protein_bind   attL2: mutant version of attL; recombination site for the Gateway® LR reaction LR Clonase™
   1371..1389    -  promoter       T7 promoter: promoter for bacteriophage T7 RNA polymerase
   1523..2332    +  CDS            KanR: aminoglycoside phosphotransferase; aph(3')-Ia; confers resistance to kanamycin in bacteria or G418 (Geneticin®) in eukaryotes
   2479..3067    +  rep_origin     ori: high-copy-number ColE1/pMB1/pBR322/pUC origin of replication
>Addgene plasmid #49008 | 800 pME-Bozozok | depositor full sequence | sequence record 71937 | 800 pME-Bozozok sequence 3127 bps
CTTTCCTGCGTTATCCCCTGATTCTGTGGATAACCGTATTACCGCCTTTGAGTGAGCTGATACCGCTCGC
CGCAGCCGAACGACCGAGCGCAGCGAGTCAGTGAGCGAGGAAGCGGAAGAGCGCCCAATACGCAAACCGC
CTCTCCCCGCGCGTTGGCCGATTCATTAATGCAGCTGGCACGACAGGTTTCCCGACTGGAAAGCGGGCAG
TGAGCGCAACGCAATTAATACGCGTACCGCTAGCCAGGAAGAGTTTGTAGAAACGCAAAAAGGCCATCCG
TCAGGATGGCCTTCTGCTTAGTTTGATGCCTGGCAGTTTATGGCGGGCGTCCTGCCCGCCACCCTCCGGG
CCGTTGCTTCACAACGTTCAAATCCGCTCCCGGCGGATTTGTCCTACTCAGGAGAGCGTTCACCGACAAA
CAACAGATAAAACGAAAGGCCCAGTCTTCCGACTGAGCCTTTCGTTTTATTTGATGCCTGGCAGTTCCCT
ACTCTCGCGTTAACGCTAGCATGGATGTTTTCCCAGTCACGACGTTGTAAAACGACGGCCAGTCTTAAGC
TCGGGCCCCAAATAATGATTTTATTTTGACTGATAGTGACCTGTTCGTTGCAACACATTGATGAGCAATG
CTTTTTTATAATGCCAACTTTGTACAAAAAAGCAGGCTCAACCATGGCAACTCAGAAGTTTTCAAACTTC
TCCATTGATTACATCTTAGGAGACACCAGCAGGCAAACAGCAGAATCCCCTGGAGTGGATCATCCAGCAT
CTTCTCAAGATTTCCAGGGGCACTTGAGAAAGCTGGACCTGCTCTACCAAGAAGGATGTAGAGGTCACTG
TGATCGTGCAGCACTGATGGTGAACTTTCCTTGTCCATCATGGCCAGGGATGTACTGCTGCTGCGTTCCA
GTCTCCTACTACCAGTCGACTTACTATGCAGGGCAACCGTGGCCTTATGCCGTAGCCGGTTGTGAAACAG
CTGAGAATCACTACCACACAATCGCTCAGCGACCGCGCGGTCGAATCCGAACGGTTTTTACCGACAACCA
GACGGAGCAGCTCGAGCGACTCTTCGCGGTTACCGACTACCCGACCGTCGAGACCCGGGCAGAGTTAGCC
CAAAACACGGGCCTCAGCGAGGAGACTGTGCGGGTGTGGTTCAAGAATCGACGTGCACGCAGAAAGAGAC
AGACAACCTGCGCTGACAAACACGCTAATCGAGCTCTGGAGGATCATCAGGAATCAGATTAGCACCCAGC
TTTCTTGTACAAAGTTGGCATTATAAGAAAGCATTGCTTATCAATTTGTTGCAACGAACAGGTCACTATC
AGTCAAAATAAAATCATTATTTGCCATCCAGCTGATATCCCCTATAGTGAGTCGTATTACATGGTCATAG
CTGTTTCCTGGCAGCTCTGGCCCGTGTCTCAAAATCTCTGATGTTACATTGCACAAGATAAAATAATATC
ATCATGAACAATAAAACTGTCTGCTTACATAAACAGTAATACAAGGGGTGTTATGAGCCATATTCAACGG
GAAACGTCGAGGCCGCGATTAAATTCCAACATGGATGCTGATTTATATGGGTATAAATGGGCTCGCGATA
ATGTCGGGCAATCAGGTGCGACAATCTATCGCTTGTATGGGAAGCCCGATGCGCCAGAGTTGTTTCTGAA
ACATGGCAAAGGTAGCGTTGCCAATGATGTTACAGATGAGATGGTCAGACTAAACTGGCTGACGGAATTT
ATGCCTCTTCCGACCATCAAGCATTTTATCCGTACTCCTGATGATGCATGGTTACTCACCACTGCGATCC
CCGGAAAAACAGCATTCCAGGTATTAGAAGAATATCCTGATTCAGGTGAAAATATTGTTGATGCGCTGGC
AGTGTTCCTGCGCCGGTTGCATTCGATTCCTGTTTGTAATTGTCCTTTTAACAGCGATCGCGTATTTCGT
CTCGCTCAGGCGCAATCACGAATGAATAACGGTTTGGTTGATGCGAGTGATTTTGATGACGAGCGTAATG
GCTGGCCTGTTGAACAAGTCTGGAAAGAAATGCATAAACTTTTGCCATTCTCACCGGATTCAGTCGTCAC
TCATGGTGATTTCTCACTTGATAACCTTATTTTTGACGAGGGGAAATTAATAGGTTGTATTGATGTTGGA
CGAGTCGGAATCGCAGACCGATACCAGGATCTTGCCATCCTATGGAACTGCCTCGGTGAGTTTTCTCCTT
CATTACAGAAACGGCTTTTTCAAAAATATGGTATTGATAATCCTGATATGAATAAATTGCAGTTTCATTT
GATGCTCGATGAGTTTTTCTAATCAGAATTGGTTAATTGGTTGTAACACTGGCAGAGCATTACGCTGACT
TGACGGGACGGCGCAAGCTCATGACCAAAATCCCTTAACGTGAGTTACGCGTCGTTCCACTGAGCGTCAG
ACCCCGTAGAAAAGATCAAAGGATCTTCTTGAGATCCTTTTTTTCTGCGCGTAATCTGCTGCTTGCAAAC
AAAAAAACCACCGCTACCAGCGGTGGTTTGTTTGCCGGATCAAGAGCTACCAACTCTTTTTCCGAAGGTA
ACTGGCTTCAGCAGAGCGCAGATACCAAATACTGTTCTTCTAGTGTAGCCGTAGTTAGGCCACCACTTCA
AGAACTCTGTAGCACCGCCTACATACCTCGCTCTGCTAATCCTGTTACCAGTGGCTGCTGCCAGTGGCGA
TAAGTCGTGTCTTACCGGGTTGGACTCAAGACGATAGTTACCGGATAAGGCGCAGCGGTCGGGCTGAACG
GGGGGTTCGTGCACACAGCCCAGCTTGGAGCGAACGACCTACACCGAACTGAGATACCTACAGCGTGAGC
TATGAGAAAGCGCCACGCTTCCCGAAGGGAGAAAGGCGGACAGGTATCCGGTAAGCGGCAGGGTCGGAAC
AGGAGAGCGCACGAGGGAGCTTCCAGGGGGAAACGCCTGGTATCTTTATAGTCCTGTCGGGTTTCGCCAC
CTCTGACTTGAGCGTCGATTTTTGTGATGCTCGTCAGGGGGGCGGAGCCTATGGAAAAACGCCAGCAACG
CGGCCTTTTTACGGTTCCTGGCCTTTTGCTGGCCTTTTGCTCACATG
