>Addgene plasmid #49008 | 800 pME-Bozozok | addgene partial sequence | sequence record 73202 | M13pUC-fwd 5'-CCCAGTCACGACGTTGTAAAACG-3'
CCAATATGATTTTATTTTGACTGATAGTGACCTGTTCGTTGCAACAAATTGATGAGCAATGCTTTTTTAT
AATGCCAACTTTGTACAAAAAAGCAGGCTCAACCATGGCAACTCAGAAGTTTTCAAACTTCTCCATTGAT
TACATCTTAGGAGACACCAGCAGGCAAACAGCAGAATCCCCTGGAGTGGATCATCCAGCATCTTCTCAAG
ATTTCCAGGGGCACTTGAGAAAGCTGGACCTGCTCTACCAAGAAGGATGTAGAGGTCACTGTGATCGTGC
AGCACTGATGGTGAACTTTCCTTGTCCATCATGGCCAGGGATGTACTGCTGCTGCGTTCCAGTCTCCTAC
TACCAGTCGACTTACTATGCAGGGCAACCGTGGCCTTATGCCGTAGCCGGTTGTGAAACAGCTGAGAATC
ACTACCACACAATCGCTCAGCGACCGCGCGGTCGAATCCGAACGGTTTTTACCGACAACCAGACGGAGCA
GCTCGAGCGACTCTTCGCGGTTACCGACTACCCGACCGTCGAGACCCGGGCAGAGTTAGCCCAAAACACG
GGCCTCAGCGAGGAGACTGTGCGGGTGTGGTTCAAGAATCGACGTGCACGCAGAAAGAGACAGACAACCT
GCGCTGACAAACACGCTAATCGAGCTCTGGAGGATCATCAGGAATCAGATTAGCACCCAGCTTTCTTGTA
CAAAGTTGGCATTATAAGAAAGCATTGCTTATCAATTTGTTGCAACGAACAGGTCACTATCAGTCAAAAT
AAAATCATTATTTGCCATCCAGCTGATATCCCCTATAGTGAGTCGTATTACATGGTCATAGCTGTTTCCT
GGCAGCTCTG
